>Addgene plasmid #136007 | pCI-neo-lambdaN-UPF1-DEAA | addgene full sequence | sequence record 362581 | Addgene NGS Result
GCGCAGCACCATGGCCTGAAATAACCTCTGAAAGAGGAACTTGGTTAGGTACCTTCTGAGGCGGAAAGAA
CCAGCTGTGGAATGTGTGTCAGTTAGGGTGTGGAAAGTCCCCAGGCTCCCCAGCAGGCAGAAGTATGCAA
AGCATGCATCTCAATTAGTCAGCAACCAGGTGTGGAAAGTCCCCAGGCTCCCCAGCAGGCAGAAGTATGC
AAAGCATGCATCTCAATTAGTCAGCAACCATAGTCCCGCCCCTAACTCCGCCCATCCCGCCCCTAACTCC
GCCCAGTTCCGCCCATTCTCCGCCCCATGGCTGACTAATTTTTTTTATTTATGCAGAGGCCGAGGCCGCC
TCGGCCTCTGAGCTATTCCAGAAGTAGTGAGGAGGCTTTTTTGGAGGCCTAGGCTTTTGCAAAAAGCTTG
ATTCTTCTGACACAACAGTCTCGAACTTAAGGCTAGAGCCACCATGATTGAACAAGATGGATTGCACGCA
GGTTCTCCGGCCGCTTGGGTGGAGAGGCTATTCGGCTATGACTGGGCACAACAGACAATCGGCTGCTCTG
ATGCCGCCGTGTTCCGGCTGTCAGCGCAGGGGCGCCCGGTTCTTTTTGTCAAGACCGACCTGTCCGGTGC
CCTGAATGAACTGCAGGACGAGGCAGCGCGGCTATCGTGGCTGGCCACGACGGGCGTTCCTTGCGCAGCT
GTGCTCGACGTTGTCACTGAAGCGGGAAGGGACTGGCTGCTATTGGGCGAAGTGCCGGGGCAGGATCTCC
TGTCATCTCACCTTGCTCCTGCCGAGAAAGTATCCATCATGGCTGATGCAATGCGGCGGCTGCATACGCT
TGATCCGGCTACCTGCCCATTCGACCACCAAGCGAAACATCGCATCGAGCGAGCACGTACTCGGATGGAA
GCCGGTCTTGTCGATCAGGATGATCTGGACGAAGAGCATCAGGGGCTCGCGCCAGCCGAACTGTTCGCCA
GGCTCAAGGCGCGCATGCCCGACGGCGAGGATCTCGTCGTGACCCATGGCGATGCCTGCTTGCCGAATAT
CATGGTGGAAAATGGCCGCTTTTCTGGATTCATCGACTGTGGCCGGCTGGGTGTGGCGGACCGCTATCAG
GACATAGCGTTGGCTACCCGTGATATTGCTGAAGAGCTTGGCGGCGAATGGGCTGACCGCTTCCTCGTGC
TTTACGGTATCGCCGCTCCCGATTCGCAGCGCATCGCCTTCTATCGCCTTCTTGACGAGTTCTTCTGAGC
GGGACTCTGGGGTTCGAAATGACCGACCAAGCGACGCCCAACCTGCCATCACGATGGCCGCAATAAAATA
TCTTTATTTTCATTACATCTGTGTGTTGGTTTTTTGTGTGAATCGATAGCGATAAGGATCCCCTAGGCTT
TTGCAAAAAGCTCCTCGAGGAACTGAAAAACCAGAAAGTTAATTCCCTATAGTGAGTCGTATTAAATTCG
TAATCATGTCATAGCTGTTTCCTGTGTGAAATTGTTATCCGCTCACAATTCCACACAACATACGAGCCGG
AAGCATAAAGTGTAAAGCCTGGGGTGCCTAATGAGTGAGCTAACTCACATTAATTGCGTTGCGCTCACTG
CCCGCTTTCCAGTCGGGAAACCTGTCGTGCCAGCTGCATTAATGAATCGGCCAACGCGCGGGGAGAGGCG
GTTTGCGTATTGGGCGCTCTTCCGCTTCCTCGCTCACTGACTCGCTGCGCTCGGTCGTTCGGCTGCGGCG
AGCGGTATCAGCTCACTCAAAGGCGGTAATACGGTTATCCACAGAATCAGGGGATAACGCAGGAAAGAAC
ATGTGAGCAAAAGGCCAGCAAAAGGCCAGGAACCGTAAAAAGGCCGCGTTGCTGGCGTTTTTCCATAGGC
TCCGCCCCCCTGACGAGCATCACAAAAATCGACGCTCAAGTCAGAGGTGGCGAAACCCGACAGGACTATA
AAGATACCAGGCGTTTCCCCCTGGAAGCTCCCTCGTGCGCTCTCCTGTTCCGACCCTGCCGCTTACCGGA
TACCTGTCCGCCTTTCTCCCTTCGGGAAGCGTGGCGCTTTCTCATAGCTCACGCTGTAGGTATCTCAGTT
CGGTGTAGGTCGTTCGCTCCAAGCTGGGCTGTGTGCACGAACCCCCCGTTCAGCCCGACCGCTGCGCCTT
ATCCGGTAACTATCGTCTTGAGTCCAACCCGGTAAGACACGACTTATCGCCACTGGCAGCAGCCACTGGT
AACAGGATTAGCAGAGCGAGGTATGTAGGCGGTGCTACAGAGTTCTTGAAGTGGTGGCCTAACTACGGCT
ACACTAGAAGAACAGTATTTGGTATCTGCGCTCTGCTGAAGCCAGTTACCTTCGGAAAAAGAGTTGGTAG
CTCTTGATCCGGCAAACAAACCACCGCTGGTAGCGGTGGTTTTTTTGTTTGCAAGCAGCAGATTACGCGC
AGAAAAAAAGGATCTCAAGAAGATCCTTTGATCTTTTCTACGGGGTCTGACGCTCAGTGGAACGAAAACT
CACGTTAAGGGATTTTGGTCATGAGATTATCAAAAAGGATCTTCACCTAGATCCTTTTAAATTAAAAATG
AAGTTTTAAATCAATCTAAAGTATATATGAGTAAACTTGGTCTGACAGTTACCAATGCTTAATCAGTGAG
GCACCTATCTCAGCGATCTGTCTATTTCGTTCATCCATAGTTGCCTGACTCCCCGTCGTGTAGATAACTA
CGATACGGGAGGGCTTACCATCTGGCCCCAGTGCTGCAATGATACCGCGAGACCCACGCTCACCGGCTCC
AGATTTATCAGCAATAAACCAGCCAGCCGGAAGGGCCGAGCGCAGAAGTGGTCCTGCAACTTTATCCGCC
TCCATCCAGTCTATTAATTGTTGCCGGGAAGCTAGAGTAAGTAGTTCGCCAGTTAATAGTTTGCGCAACG
TTGTTGCCATTGCTACAGGCATCGTGGTGTCACGCTCGTCGTTTGGTATGGCTTCATTCAGCTCCGGTTC
CCAACGATCAAGGCGAGTTACATGATCCCCCATGTTGTGCAAAAAAGCGGTTAGCTCCTTCGGTCCTCCG
ATCGTTGTCAGAAGTAAGTTGGCCGCAGTGTTATCACTCATGGTTATGGCAGCACTGCATAATTCTCTTA
CTGTCATGCCATCCGTAAGATGCTTTTCTGTGACTGGTGAGTACTCAACCAAGTCATTCTGAGAATAGTG
TATGCGGCGACCGAGTTGCTCTTGCCCGGCGTCAATACGGGATAATACCGCGCCACATAGCAGAACTTTA
AAAGTGCTCATCATTGGAAAACGTTCTTCGGGGCGAAAACTCTCAAGGATCTTACCGCTGTTGAGATCCA
GTTCGATGTAACCCACTCGTGCACCCAACTGATCTTCAGCATCTTTTACTTTCACCAGCGTTTCTGGGTG
AGCAAAAACAGGAAGGCAAAATGCCGCAAAAAAGGGAATAAGGGCGACACGGAAATGTTGAATACTCATA
CTCTTCCTTTTTCAATATTATTGAAGCATTTATCAGGGTTATTGTCTCATGAGCGGATACATATTTGAAT
GTATTTAGAAAAATAAACAAATAGGGGTTCCGCGCACATTTCCCCGAAAAGTGCCACCTG
[124 nt withheld, positions 3631-3754]
C
[91 nt withheld, positions 3756-3846]
A
[49 nt withheld, positions 3848-3896]
CCTTTGACGTTGGAGTCCACGTTCTTT
[37 nt withheld, positions 3924-3960]
ACCCTATCTCGGTCTATTCTTTTGATTTATAAGGGATTTTGCCGATTTCGGCCTATTGGTTAAAAAATGA
GCTGATTTAACAAAAATTTAACGCGAATTTTAACAAAATATTAACGCTTACAATTTCCATTCGCCATTCA
GGCTGCGCAACTGTTGGGAAGGGCGATCGGTGCGGGCCTCTTCGCTATTACGCCAGCTGGCGAAAGGGGG
ATGTGCTGCAAGGCGATTAAGTTGGGTAACGCCAGGGTTTTCCCAGTCACGACGTTGTAAAACGACGGCC
AGTGCCAAGCTGATCTATACATTGAATCAATATTGGCAATTAGCCATATTAGTCATTGGTTATATAGCAT
AAATCAATATTGGCTATTGGCCATTGCATACGTTGTATCTATATCATAATATGTACATTTATATTGGCTC
ATGTCCAATATGACCGCCATGTTGACATTGATTATTGACTAGTTATTAATAGTAATCAATTACGGGGTCA
TTAGTTCATAGCCCATATATGGAGTTCCGCGTTACATAACTTACGGTAAATGGCCCGCCTGGCTGACCGC
CCAACGACCCCCGCCCATTGACGTCAATAATGACGTATGTTCCCATAGTAACGCCAATAGGGACTTTCCA
TTGACGTCAATGGGTGGAGTATTTACGGTAAACTGCCCACTTGGCAGTACATCAAGTGTATCATATGCCA
AGTCCGCCCCCTATTGACGTCAATGACGGTAAATGGCCCGCCTGGCATTATGCCCAGTACATGACCTTAC
GGGACTTTCCTACTTGGCAGTACATCTACGTATTAGTCATCGCTATTACCATGGTGATGCGGTTTTGGCA
GTACACCAATGGGCGTGGATAGCGGTTTGACTCACGGGGATTTCCAAGTCTCCACCCCATTGACGTCAAT
GGGAGTTTGTTTTGGCACCAAAATCAACGGGACTTTCCAAAATGTCGTAATAACCCCGCCCCGTTGACGC
AAATGGGCGGTAGGCGTGTACGGTGGGAGGTCTATATAAGCAGAGCTCGTTTAGTGAACCGTCAGATCAC
TAGAAGCTTTATTGCGGTAGTTTATCACAGTTAAATTGCTAACGCAGTCAGTGCTTCTGACACAACAGTC
TCGAACTTAAGCTGCAGTGACTCTCTTAAGGTAGCCTTGCAGAAGTTGGTCGTGAGGCACTGGGCAGGTA
AGTATCAAGGTTACAAGACAGGTTTAAGGAGACCAATAGAAACTGGGCTTGTCGAGACAGAGAAGACTCT
TGCGTTTCTGATAGGCACCTATTGGTCTTACTGACATCCACTTTGCCTTTCTCTCCACAGGTGTCCACTC
CCAGTTCAATTACAGCTCTTAAGGCTAGAGTACTTAATACGACTCACTATAGGCTAGCCACCATGAACGC
ACGAACACGACGACGTGAGCGTCGCGCTGAGAAACAAGCTCAATGGAAAGCTGCAAACGCTTAGCGTGGA
GGCGTACGGGCCCAGCTCGCAGACTCTCACTTTCCTGGACACGGAGGAGGCCGAGCTGCTTGGCGCCGAC
ACACAGGGCTCCGAGTTCGAGTTCACCGACTTTACTCTTCCTAGCCAGACGCAGACGCCCCCCGGCGGCC
CCGGCGGCCCGGGCGGTGGCGGCGCGGGAGGCCCGGGCGGCGCGGGCGCGGGCGCTGCGGCGGGACAGCT
CGACGCGCAGGTTGGGCCCGAAGGCATCCTGCAGAACGGGGCTGTGGACGACAGTGTAGCCAAGACCAGC
CAGTTGTTGGCTGAGTTGAACTTCGAGGAAGATGAAGAAGACACCTATTACACGAAGGACCTCCCCATAC
ACGCCTGCAGTTACTGTGGAATACACGATCCTGCCTGCGTGGTTTACTGTAATACCAGCAAGAAGTGGTT
CTGCAACGGACGTGGAAATACTTCTGGCAGCCACATTGTAAATCACCTTGTGAGGGCAAAATGCAAAGAG
GTGACCCTGCACAAGGACGGGCCCCTGGGGGAGACAGTCCTGGAGTGCTACAACTGCGGCTGTCGCAACG
TCTTCCTCCTCGGCTTCATCCCGGCCAAAGCTGACTCAGTGGTGGTGCTGCTGTGCAGGCAGCCCTGTGC
CAGCCAGAGCAGCCTCAAGGACATCAACTGGGACAGCTCGCAGTGGCAGCCGCTGATCCAGGACCGCTGC
TTCCTGTCCTGGCTGGTCAAGATCCCCTCCGAGCAGGAGCAGCTGCGGGCACGCCAGATCACGGCACAGC
AGATCAACAAGCTGGAGGAGCTGTGGAAGGAAAACCCTTCTGCCACGCTGGAGGACCTGGAGAAGCCGGG
GGTGGACGAGGAGCCGCAGCATGTCCTCCTGCGGTACGAGGACGCCTACCAGTACCAGAACATATTCGGG
CCCCTGGTCAAGCTGGAGGCCGACTACGACAAGAAGCTGAAGGAGTCCCAGACTCAAGATAACATCACTG
TCAGGTGGGACCTGGGCCTTAACAAGAAGAGAATCGCCTACTTCACTTTGCCCAAGACTGACTCTGACAT
GCGGCTCATGCAGGGGGATGAGATATGCCTGCGGTACAAAGGGGACCTTGCGCCCCTGTGGAAAGGGATC
GGCCACGTCATCAAGGTCCCTGATAATTATGGCGATGAGATCGCCATTGAGCTGCGGAGCAGCGTGGGTG
CACCTGTGGAGGTGACTCACAACTTCCAGGTGGATTTTGTGTGGAAGTCGACCTCCTTTGACAGGATGCA
GAGCGCATTGAAAACGTTTGCCGTGGATGAGACCTCGGTGTCTGGCTACATCTACCACAAGCTGTTGGGC
CACGAGGTGGAGGACGTAATCATCAAGTGCCAGCTGCCCAAGCGCTTCACGGCGCAGGGCCTCCCCGACC
TCAACCACTCCCAGGTTTATGCCGTGAAGACTGTGCTGCAAAGACCACTGAGCCTGATCCAGGGCCCGCC
AGGCACGGGGAAGACGGTGACGTCGGCCACCATCGTCTACCACCTGGCCCGGCAAGGCAACGGGCCGGTG
CTGGTGTGTGCTCCGAGCAACATCGCCGTGGACCAGCTAACGGAGAAGATCCACCAGACGGGGCTAAAGG
TCGTGCGCCTCTGCGCCAAGAGCCGTGAGGCCATCGACTCCCCGGTGTCTTTTCTGGCCCTGCACAACCA
GATCAGGAACATGGACAGCATGCCTGAGCTGCAGAAGCTGCAGCAGCTGAAAGACGAGACTGGGGAGCTG
TCGTCTGCCGACGAGAAGCGGTACCGGGCCTTGAAGCGCACCGCAGAGAGAGAGCTGCTGATGAACGCAG
ATGTCATCTGCTGCACATGTGTGGGCGCCGGTGACCCGAGGCTGGCCAAGATGCAGTTCCGCTCCATTTT
AATCGCCGCAAGCACCCAGGCCACCGAGCCGGAGTGCATGGTTCCCGTGGTCCTCGGGGCCAAGCAGCTG
ATCCTTGTAGGCGACCACTGCCAGCTGGGCCCAGTGGTGATGTGCAAGAAGGCGGCCAAGGCCGGGCTGT
CACAGTCGCTCTTCGAGCGCCTGGTGGTGCTGGGCATCCGGCCCATCCGCCTGCAGGTCCAGTACCGGAT
GCACCCTGCACTCAGCGCCTTCCCATCCAACATCTTCTACGAGGGCTCCCTCCAGAATGGTGTCACTGCA
GCGGATCGTGTGAAGAAGGGATTTGACTTCCAGTGGCCCCAACCCGATAAACCGATGTTCTTCTACGTGA
CCCAGGGCCAAGAGGAGATTGCCAGCTCGGGCACCTCCTACCTGAACAGGACCGAGGCTGCGAACGTGGA
GAAGATCACCACGAAGTTGCTGAAGGCAGGCGCCAAGCCGGACCAGATTGGCATCATCACGCCCTACGAG
GGCCAGCGCTCCTACCTGGTGCAGTACATGCAGTTCAGCGGCTCCCTGCACACCAAGCTCTACCAGGAGG
TGGAGATCGCCAGTGTGGACGCCTTTCAGGGACGCGAGAAGGACTTCATCATCCTGTCCTGTGTGCGGGC
CAACGAGCACCAAGGCATTGGCTTTTTAAATGACCCCAGGCGTCTGAACGTGGCCCTGACCAGAGCAAGG
TATGGCGTCATCATTGTGGGCAACCCGAAGGCACTATCAAAGCAGCCGCTCTGGAACCACCTGCTGAACT
ACTATAAGGAGCAGAAGGTGCTGGTGGAGGGGCCGCTCAACAACCTGCGTGAGAGCCTCATGCAGTTCAG
CAAGCCACGGAAGCTGGTCAACACTATCAACCCGGGAGCCCGCTTCATGACCACAGCCATGTATGATGCC
CGGGAGGCCATCATCCCAGGCTCCGTCTATGATCGGAGCAGCCAGGGCCGGCCTTCCAGCATGTACTTCC
AGACCCATGACCAGATTGGCATGATCAGTGCCGGCCCTAGCCACGTGGCTGCCATGAACATTCCCATCCC
CTTCAACCTGGTCATGCCACCCATGCCACCGCCTGGCTATTTTGGACAAGCCAACGGGCCTGCTGCAGGG
CGAGGCACCCCGAAAGGCAAGACTGGTCGTGGGGGACGCCAGAAGAACCGCTTTGGGCTTCCTGGACCCA
GCCAGACTAACCTCCCCAACAGCCAAGCCAGCCAGGATGTGGCGTCACAGCCCTTCTCTCAGGGCGCCCT
GACGCAGGGCTACATCTCCATGAGCCAGCCTTCCCAGATGAGCCAGCCCGGCCTCTCCCAGCCGGAGCTG
TCCCAGGACAGTTACCTTGGTGACGAGTTTAAATCACAAATCGACGTGGCGCTCGCACAGGACTCCACGT
ACCAGGGAGAGCGGGCTTACCAGCATGGCGGGGTGACGGGGCTGTCCCAGTATTAAAAGGTGGCGGCGGA
AGAGCTAAAGAGTCGACCCGGGCGGCCGCTTCCCTTTAGTGAGGGTTAATGCTTCGAGCAGACATGATAA
GATACATTGATGAGTTTGGACAAACCACAACTAGAATGCAGTGAAAAAAATGCTTTATTTGTGAAATTTG
TGATGCTATTGCTTTATTTGTAACCATTATAAGCTGCAATAAACAAGTTAACAACAACAATTGCATTCAT
TTTATGTTTCAGGTTCAGGGGGAGATGTGGGAGGTTTTTTAAAGCAAGTAAAACCTCTACAAATGTGGTA
AAATCCGATAAGGATCGATCCGGGCTGGCGTAATAGCGAAGAGGCCCGCACCGATCGCCCTTCCCAACAG
TTGCGCAGCCTGAATGGCGAATGG
[124 nt withheld, positions 9165-9288]
C
[91 nt withheld, positions 9290-9380]
A
[49 nt withheld, positions 9382-9430]
CCTTTGACGTTGGAGTCCACGTTCTTT
[37 nt withheld, positions 9458-9494]
ACCCTATCTCGGTCTATTCTTTTGATTTATAAGGGATTTTGCCGATTTCGGCCTATTGGTTAAAAAATGA
GCTGATTTAACAAAAATTTAACGCGAATTTTAACAAAATATTAACGCTTACAATTTCCTGATGCGGTATT
TTCTCCTTACGCATCTGTGCGGTATTTCACACCGCATACGCGGATCT
Features (pLannotate 1.2.2; 25 found; start..end, strand, type, name):
     56..413     +  promoter       SV40 promoter: SV40 enhancer and early promoter
    464..1255    +  CDS            neo: KKA2_KLEPN - Also known as kan, nptII. Experimental evidence at protein level: Swiss-Prot protein existence level 1. Resistance to kanamycin, neomycin, paromomycin, ribostamycin, butirosin and gentamicin B. From Klebsiella pneumoniae.
   1322..1370    +  polyA_signal   poly(A) signal: synthetic polyadenylation signal
   1392..1416    +  promoter       SRα promoter (fragment): hybrid promoter consisting of the SV40 early promoter plus part of the long terminal repeat of human T-lymphotrophic virus 1
   1446..1464    -  promoter       T7 promoter: promoter for bacteriophage T7 RNA polymerase
   1502..1518    -  protein_bind   lac operator: The lac repressor binds to the lac operator to inhibit transcription in E. coli. This inhibition can be relieved by adding lactose or isopropyl-β-D-thiogalactopyranoside (IPTG). lac repressor encoded by lacI
   1526..1556    -  promoter       lac promoter: promoter for the E. coli lac operon
   1571..1592    -  protein_bind   CAP binding site: CAP binding activates transcription in the presence of cAMP. E. coli catabolite activator protein
   1605..1697    -  CDS            lacI (fragment): lac repressor; lacI; The lac repressor binds to the lac operator to inhibit transcription in E. coli. This inhibition can be relieved by adding lactose or isopropyl-β-D-thiogalactopyranoside (IPTG).
   1880..2468    -  rep_origin     ori: high-copy-number ColE1/pMB1/pBR322/pUC origin of replication
   2639..3499    -  CDS            AmpR: β-lactamase; bla; confers resistance to ampicillin, carbenicillin, and related antibiotics
   3500..3604    -  promoter       AmpR promoter: bla
   3631..4059    +  rep_origin     f1 ori (sequence partly withheld): f1 bacteriophage origin of replication; arrow indicates direction of (+) strand synthesis
   4090..4244    -  CDS            lacZα (fragment): LacZα fragment of β-galactosidase; lacZ fragment
   4404..4783    +  enhancer       CMV enhancer: human cytomegalovirus immediate early enhancer
   4785..4984    +  promoter       CMV promoter: human cytomegalovirus (CMV) immediate early promoter
   5148..5280    +  intron         chimeric intron: chimera between introns from human β-globin and immunoglobulin heavy chain genes
   5325..5343    +  promoter       T7 promoter: promoter for bacteriophage T7 RNA polymerase
   5420..8773    +  CDS            UPF1: RENT1_HUMAN - Also known as KIAA0221, RENT1. Experimental evidence at protein level: Swiss-Prot protein existence level 1. RNA-dependent helicase and ATPase required for nonsense- mediated decay (NMD) of mRNAs containing premature stop codons. Is recruited to mRNAs upon translation termination and undergoes a cycle of phosphorylation and dephosphorylation; its phosphorylation appears to be a key step in NMD. Recruited by release factors to stalled ribosomes together with the SMG1C protein kinase complex to form the transient SURF (SMG1-UPF1-eRF1-eRF3) complex. In EJC-dependent NMD, the SURF co
   8823..8840    -  promoter       T3 promoter (fragment): promoter for bacteriophage T3 RNA polymerase
   8858..8979    -  polyA_signal   SV40 poly(A) signal: SV40 polyadenylation signal
   9002..9070    -  CDS            large T antigen (fragment): large T antigen from SV40 (simian virus 40)
   9094..9161    +  CDS            lacZα (fragment): LacZα fragment of β-galactosidase; lacZ fragment
   9165..9593    +  rep_origin     f1 ori (sequence partly withheld): f1 bacteriophage origin of replication; arrow indicates direction of (+) strand synthesis
   9621..9672    -  misc_feature   bom (fragment): basis of mobility region from pBR322
