[The description below was written by a language model from this plasmid's Addgene catalogue record and pLannotate feature annotations shown in this document.]
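Description:
pCI-neo-lambdaN-UPF1-DEAA is a 9.7 kb mammalian expression plasmid built on the pCI-neo backbone. It is maintained in E. coli through a high-copy ColE1/pUC-type origin and selected with ampicillin via the β-lactamase gene. The annotation also finds two f1 phage origins and several small fragments (lac promoter/operator, lacI, lacZα, bom, SRα), which appear to be backbone or cloning remnants rather than functional parts. For mammalian cells, an SV40 enhancer/early promoter drives the neo (nptII) gene followed by a synthetic poly(A) signal, a cassette of the kind used for G418 selection of transfected cells.

The expression cassette consists of the CMV immediate-early enhancer and promoter, a chimeric β-globin/immunoglobulin intron that promotes efficient mRNA processing, and a T7 promoter upstream of the insert, with an SV40 poly(A) signal region downstream (annotated on the reverse strand). The insert matches human UPF1, the RNA-dependent helicase and ATPase central to nonsense-mediated mRNA decay. It carries the DE647AA substitution (the "DEAA" mutant) plus an additional S743A change that the depositor states does not affect plasmid function. The catalogue entry lists a lambdaN peptide fused to the N-terminus. This tag is not annotated separately in the feature table, though there is a short gap between the T7 promoter and the UPF1 coding sequence where it may lie.

LambdaN binds BoxB RNA hairpins, so the fusion can be artificially recruited to a co-expressed reporter transcript bearing BoxB sites. The stated purpose is this tethering assay, in which the effect of mutant UPF1 on a bound RNA can be tested independently of its normal recruitment.
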