Addgene plasmid #136007: pCI-neo-lambdaN-UPF1-DEAA
Purpose: DEAA UPF1 inserted with lambdaN tagged on the N-terminus to use with the Tethering Assay (BoxB)
Depositing lab: Anthony Leung. Depositing organization: Johns Hopkins School of Public Health. Publication: Structure-Mediated RNA Decay by UPF1 and G3BP1. Fischer JW, Busa VF, Shao Y, Leung AKL. Mol Cell. 2020 Apr 2;78(1):70-84.e6. doi: 10.1016/j.molcel.2020.01.021. Epub 2020 Feb 3. PubMed 32017897.
Backbone
  Vector backbone: pCI-neo
  Vector type: Mammalian Expression
Growth in bacteria
  Bacterial resistance: Ampicillin, 100 μg/mL
  Growth temperature: 37°C
  Growth strain: DH5alpha
  Copy number: Unknown
Gene/Insert
  Gene/Insert name: UPF1
  Mutation: DE647AA and S743A (Please see depositor comments below)
  Tag / fusion protein: LambdaN (N terminal on insert)
Terms and licenses: Academic/Nonprofit Terms; Industry Terms: Not Available to Industry
Depositor comments: Depositor confirms the additional S743A mutation does not affect plasmid function.
How to cite: pCI-neo-lambdaN-UPF1-DEAA was a gift from Anthony Leung (Addgene plasmid # 136007 ; http://n2t.net/addgene:136007 ; RRID:Addgene_136007)
